>Addgene plasmid #27405 | pMRS001.2-GFP (control sensor) | depositor full sequence | sequence record 12937 | Author sequence
TTGTACAAAGTGGTTCGATAATTCTCAACACAACATATACAAAACAAACGAATCTCAAGCAATCAAGCAT
TCTACTTCTATTGCAGCAATTTAAATCATTTCTTTTAAAGCAAAAGCATGCCATGGAATCCACCGGAAAA
GTGAAGAAAGCTTTCGGAGGAAGAAAACCACCTGGTGCCCCAAAAACCAAATCGGTTTCGAAATCGATGA
AAGCCGGTCTTCAATTCCCAGTGGGAAGAATCACTCGTTTCCTGAAGAAAGGACGATACGCTCAGAGACT
TGGTGGTGGTGCTCCGGTTTACATGGCCGCCGTTCTTGAATACCTCGCCGCAGAAGTTCTGGAGCTTGCT
GGTAACGCTGCGAGAGATAACAAGAAATCAAGGATAATTCCGAGGCATCTTCTTCTCGCGATAAGGAACG
ATGAAGAATTGGGGAAACTTCTGAGTGGTGTCACAATCGCTCACGGTGGTGTTTTGCCTAACATCAACTC
TGTTCTATTGCCTAAGAAGTCTGCCACTAAACCAGCTGAAGAAAAGGCTACCAAATCACCAGTCAAGTCT
CCAAAGAAAGCTGCCATGGTGAGCAAGGGCGAGGAGCTGTTCACCGGGGTGGTGCCCATCCTGGTCGAGC
TGGACGGCGACGTAAACGGCCACAAGTTCAGCGTGTCCGGCGAGGGCGAGGGCGATGCCACCTACGGCAA
GCTGACCCTGAAGTTCATCTGCACCACCGGCAAGCTGCCCGTGCCCTGGCCCACCCTCGTGACCACCTTC
ACCTACGGCGTGCAGTGCTTCAGCCGCTACCCCGACCACATGAAGCAGCACGACTTCTTCAAGTCCGCCA
TGCCCGAAGGCTACGTCCAGGAGCGCACCATCTTCTTCAAGGACGACGGCAACTACAAGACCCGCGCCGA
GGTGAAGTTCGAGGGCGACACCCTGGTGAACCGCATCGAGCTGAAGGGCATCGACTTCAAGGAGGACGGC
AACATCCTGGGGCACAAGCTGGAGTACAACTACAACAGCCACAACGTCTATATCATGGCCGACAAGCAGA
AGAACGGCATCAAGGTGAACTTCAAGATCCGCCACAACATCGAGGACGGCAGCGTGCAGCTCGCCGACCA
CTACCAGCAGAACACCCCCATCGGCGACGGCCCCGTGCTGCTGCCCGACAACCACTACCTGAGCACCCAG
TCCGCCCTGAGCAAAGACCCCAACGAGAAGCGCGATCACATGGTCCTGCTGGAGTTCGTGACCGCCGCCG
GGATCACTCACGGCATGGACGAGCTGTACAAGGGGATCCTCTAGACGAATGTAGTACGTATTCTCCGAAC
TGAAGCACCTGAGACGTGTAATGTCGGGCCATCTCATACGTACGGCTAGAGTCCGCAAAAATCACCAGTC
TCTCTCTACAAATCTATCTCTCTCTATTTTTCTCCAGAATAATGTGTGAGTAGTTCCCAGATAAGGGAAT
TAGGGTTCTTATAGGGTTTCGCTCATGTGTTGAGCATATAAGAAACCCTTAGTATGTATTTGTATTTGTA
AAATACTTCTATCAATAAAATTTCTAATTCCTAAAACCAAAATCCAGTGACCTGCAGGCATGCAAGCTTG
GCACTGGCCGTCGTTTTACAACGTCGTGACTGGGAAAACCCTGGCGTTACCCAACTTAATCGCCTTGCAG
CACATCCCCCTTTCGCCAGCTGGCGTAATAGCGAAGAGGCCCGCACCGATCGCCCTTCCCAACAGTTGCG
CAGCCTGAATGGCGAATGGCGCCTGATGCGGTATTTTCTCCTTACGCATCTGTGCGGTATTTCACACCGC
ATATGGTGCACTCTCAGTACAATCTGCTCTGATGCCGCATAGTTAAGCCAGCCCCGACACCCGCCAACAC
CCGCTGACGCGCCCTGACGGGCTTGTCTGCTCCCGGCATCCGCTTACAGACAAGCTGTGACCGTCTCCGG
GAGCTGCATGTGTCAGAGGTTTTCACCGTCATCACCGAAACGCGCGAGACGAAAGGGCCTCGTGATACGC
CTATTTTTATAGGTTAATGTCATGATAATAATGGTTTCTTAGACGTCAGGTGGCACTTTTCGGGGAAATG
TGCGCGGAACCCCTATTTGTTTATTTTTCTAAATACATTCAAATATGTATCCGCTCATGAGACAATAACC
CTGATAAATGCTTCAATAATGTGTGAATTGGTGACCAGCTCGAATTTCCCCGATCGTTCAAACATTTGGC
AATAAAGTTTCTTAAGATTGAATCCTGTTGCCGGTCTTGCGATGATTATCATATAATTTCTGTTGAATTA
CGTTAAGCATGTAATAATTAACATGTAATGCATGACGTTATTTATGAGATGGGTTTTTATGATTAGAGTC
CCGCAATTATACATTTAATACGCGATAGAAAACAAAATATAGCGCGCAAACTAGGATAAATTATCGCGCG
CGGTGTCATCTATGTTACTAGATCGGGAATTAAACTATCAGTGTTTGACAGGATATATTGGCGGGTAAAC
CTAAGAGAAAAGAGCGTTTATTAGAATAACGGATATTTAAAAGGGCGTGAAAAGGTTTATCCGTTCGTCC
ATTTGTATGTGCATGCCAACCACAGGGTTCCCCTCGGGATCAAAGTACTTTGATCCAACCCCTCCGCTGC
TATAGTGCAGTCGGCTTCTGACGTTCAGTGCAGCCGTCTTCTGAAAACGACATGTCGCACAAGTCCTAAG
TTACGCGACAGGCTGCCGCCCTGCCCTTTTCCTGGCGTTTTCTTGTCGCGTGTTTTAGTCGCATAAAGTA
GAATACTTGCGACTAGAACCGGAGACATTACGCCATGAACAAGAGCGCCGCCGCTGGCCTGCTGGGCTAT
GCCCGCGTCAGCACCGACGACCAGGACTTGACCAACCAACGGGCCGAACTGCACGCGGCCGGCTGCACCA
AGCTGTTTTCCGAGAAGATCACCGGCACCAGGCGCGACCGCCCGGAGCTGGCCAGGATGCTTGACCACCT
ACGCCCTGGCGACGTTGTGACAGTGACCAGGCTAGACCGCCTGGCCCGCAGCACCCGCGACCTACTGGAC
ATTGCCGAGCGCATCCAGGAGGCCGGCGCGGGCCTGCGTAGCCTGGCAGAGCCGTGGGCCGACACCACCA
CGCCGGCCGGCCGCATGGTGTTGACCGTGTTCGCCGGCATTGCCGAGTTCGAGCGTTCCCTAATCATCGA
CCGCACCCGGAGCGGGCGCGAGGCCGCCAAGGCCCGAGGCGTGAAGTTTGGCCCCCGCCCTACCCTCACC
CCGGCACAGATCGCGCACGCCCGCGAGCTGATCGACCAGGAAGGCCGCACCGTGAAAGAGGCGGCTGCAC
TGCTTGGCGTGCATCGCTCGACCCTGTACCGCGCACTTGAGCGCAGCGAGGAAGTGACGCCCACCGAGGC
CAGGCGGCGCGGTGCCTTCCGTGAGGACGCATTGACCGAGGCCGACGCCCTGGCGGCCGCCGAGAATGAA
CGCCAAGAGGAACAAGCATGAAACCGCACCAGGACGGCCAGGACGAACCGTTTTTCATTACCGAAGAGAT
CGAGGCGGAGATGATCGCGGCCGGGTACGTGTTCGAGCCGCCCGCGCACGTCTCAACCGTGCGGCTGCAT
GAAATCCTGGCCGGTTTGTCTGATGCCAAGCTGGCGGCCTGGCCGGCCAGCTTGGCCGCTGAAGAAACCG
AGCGCCGCCGTCTAAAAAGGTGATGTGTATTTGAGTAAAACAGCTTGCGTCATGCGGTCGCTGCGTATAT
GATGCGATGAGTAAATAAACAAATACGCAAGGGGAACGCATGAAGGTTATCGCTGTACTTAACCAGAAAG
GCGGGTCAGGCAAGACGACCATCGCAACCCATCTAGCCCGCGCCCTGCAACTCGCCGGGGCCGATGTTCT
GTTAGTCGATTCCGATCCCCAGGGCAGTGCCCGCGATTGGGCGGCCGTGCGGGAAGATCAACCGCTAACC
GTTGTCGGCATCGACCGCCCGACGATTGACCGCGACGTGAAGGCCATCGGCCGGCGCGACTTCGTAGTGA
TCGACGGAGCGCCCCAGGCGGCGGACTTGGCTGTGTCCGCGATCAAGGCAGCCGACTTCGTGCTGATTCC
GGTGCAGCCAAGCCCTTACGACATATGGGCCACCGCCGACCTGGTGGAGCTGGTTAAGCAGCGCATTGAG
GTCACGGATGGAAGGCTACAAGCGGCCTTTGTCGTGTCGCGGGCGATCAAAGGCACGCGCATCGGCGGTG
AGGTTGCCGAGGCGCTGGCCGGGTACGAGCTGCCCATTCTTGAGTCCCGTATCACGCAGCGCGTGAGCTA
CCCAGGCACTGCCGCCGCCGGCACAACCGTTCTTGAATCAGAACCCGAGGGCGACGCTGCCCGCGAGGTC
CAGGCGCTGGCCGCTGAAATTAAATCAAAACTCATTTGAGTTAATGAGGTAAAGAGAAAATGAGCAAAAG
CACAAACACGCTAAGTGCCGGCCGTCCGAGCGCACGCAGCAGCAAGGCTGCAACGTTGGCCAGCCTGGCA
GACACGCCAGCCATGAAGCGGGTCAACTTTCAGTTGCCGGCGGAGGATCACACCAAGCTGAAGATGTACG
CGGTACGCCAAGGCAAGACCATTACCGAGCTGCTATCTGAATACATCGCGCAGCTACCAGAGTAAATGAG
CAAATGAATAAATGAGTAGATGAATTTTAGCGGCTAAAGGAGGCGGCATGGAAAATCAAGAACAACCAGG
CACCGACGCCGTGGAATGCCCCATGTGTGGAGGAACGGGCGGTTGGCCAGGCGTAAGCGGCTGGGTTGTC
TGCCGGCCCTGCAATGGCACTGGAACCCCCAAGCCCGAGGAATCGGCGTGACGGTCGCAAACCATCCGGC
CCGGTACAAATCGGCGCGGCGCTGGGTGATGACCTGGTGGAGAAGTTGAAGGCCGCGCAGGCCGCCCAGC
GGCAACGCATCGAGGCAGAAGCACGCCCCGGTGAATCGTGGCAAGCGGCCGCTGATCGAATCCGCAAAGA
ATCCCGGCAACCGCCGGCAGCCGGTGCGCCGTCGATTAGGAAGCCGCCCAAGGGCGACGAGCAACCAGAT
TTTTTCGTTCCGATGCTCTATGACGTGGGCACCCGCGATAGTCGCAGCATCATGGACGTGGCCGTTTTCC
GTCTGTCGAAGCGTGACCGACGAGCTGGCGAGGTGATCCGCTACGAGCTTCCAGACGGGCACGTAGAGGT
TTCCGCAGGGCCGGCCGGCATGGCCAGTGTGTGGGATTACGACCTGGTACTGATGGCGGTTTCCCATCTA
ACCGAATCCATGAACCGATACCGGGAAGGGAAGGGAGACAAGCCCGGCCGCGTGTTCCGTCCACACGTTG
CGGACGTACTCAAGTTCTGCCGGCGAGCCGATGGCGGAAAGCAGAAAGACGACCTGGTAGAAACCTGCAT
TCGGTTAAACACCACGCACGTTGCCATGCAGCGTACGAAGAAGGCCAAGAACGGCCGCCTGGTGACGGTA
TCCGAGGGTGAAGCCTTGATTAGCCGCTACAAGATCGTAAAGAGCGAAACCGGGCGGCCGGAGTACATCG
AGATCGAGCTAGCTGATTGGATGTACCGCGAGATCACAGAAGGCAAGAACCCGGACGTGCTGACGGTTCA
CCCCGATTACTTTTTGATCGATCCCGGCATCGGCCGTTTTCTCTACCGCCTGGCACGCCGCGCCGCAGGC
AAGGCAGAAGCCAGATGGTTGTTCAAGACGATCTACGAACGCAGTGGCAGCGCCGGAGAGTTCAAGAAGT
TCTGTTTCACCGTGCGCAAGCTGATCGGGTCAAATGACCTGCCGGAGTACGATTTGAAGGAGGAGGCGGG
GCAGGCTGGCCCGATCCTAGTCATGCGCTACCGCAACCTGATCGAGGGCGAAGCATCCGCCGGTTCCTAA
TGTACGGAGCAGATGCTAGGGCAAATTGCCCTAGCAGGGGAAAAAGGTCGAAAAGGTCTCTTTCCTGTGG
ATAGCACGTACATTGGGAACCCAAAGCCGTACATTGGGAACCGGAACCCGTACATTGGGAACCCAAAGCC
GTACATTGGGAACCGGTCACACATGTAAGTGACTGATATAAAAGAGAAAAAAGGCGATTTTTCCGCCTAA
AACTCTTTAAAACTTATTAAAACTCTTAAAACCCGCCTGGCCTGTGCATAACTGTCTGGCCAGCGCACAG
CCGAAGAGCTGCAAAAAGCGCCTACCCTTCGGTCGCTGCGCTCCCTACGCCCCGCCGCTTCGCGTCGGCC
TATCGCGGCCGCTGGCCGCTCAAAAATGGCTGGCCTACGGCCAGGCAATCTACCAGGGCGCGGACAAGCC
GCGCCGTCGCCACTCGACCGCCGGCGCCCACATCAAGGCACCCTGCCTCGCGCGTTTCGGTGATGACGGT
GAAAACCTCTGACACATGCAGCTCCCGGAGACGGTCACAGCTTGTCTGTAAGCGGATGCCGGGAGCAGAC
AAGCCCGTCAGGGCGCGTCAGCGGGTGTTGGCGGGTGTCGGGGCGCAGCCATGACCCAGTCACGTAGCGA
TAGCGGAGTGTATACTGGCTTAACTATGCGGCATCAGAGCAGATTGTACTGAGAGTGCACCATATGCGGT
GTGAAATACCGCACAGATGCGTAAGGAGAAAATACCGCATCAGGCGCTCTTCCGCTTCCTCGCTCACTGA
CTCGCTGCGCTCGGTCGTTCGGCTGCGGCGAGCGGTATCAGCTCACTCAAAGGCGGTAATACGGTTATCC
ACAGAATCAGGGGATAACGCAGGAAAGAACATGTGAGCAAAAGGCCAGCAAAAGGCCAGGAACCGTAAAA
AGGCCGCGTTGCTGGCGTTTTTCCATAGGCTCCGCCCCCCTGACGAGCATCACAAAAATCGACGCTCAAG
TCAGAGGTGGCGAAACCCGACAGGACTATAAAGATACCAGGCGTTTCCCCCTGGAAGCTCCCTCGTGCGC
TCTCCTGTTCCGACCCTGCCGCTTACCGGATACCTGTCCGCCTTTCTCCCTTCGGGAAGCGTGGCGCTTT
CTCATAGCTCACGCTGTAGGTATCTCAGTTCGGTGTAGGTCGTTCGCTCCAAGCTGGGCTGTGTGCACGA
ACCCCCCGTTCAGCCCGACCGCTGCGCCTTATCCGGTAACTATCGTCTTGAGTCCAACCCGGTAAGACAC
GACTTATCGCCACTGGCAGCAGCCACTGGTAACAGGATTAGCAGAGCGAGGTATGTAGGCGGTGCTACAG
AGTTCTTGAAGTGGTGGCCTAACTACGGCTACACTAGAAGGACAGTATTTGGTATCTGCGCTCTGCTGAA
GCCAGTTACCTTCGGAAAAAGAGTTGGTAGCTCTTGATCCGGCAAACAAACCACCGCTGGTAGCGGTGGT
TTTTTTGTTTGCAAGCAGCAGATTACGCGCAGAAAAAAAGGATCTCAAGAAGATCCTTTGATCTTTTCTA
CGGGGTCTGACGCTCAGTGGAACGAAAACTCACGTTAAGGGATTTTGGTCATGCATTCTAGGTACTAAAA
CAATTCATCCAGTAAAATATAATATTTTATTTTCTCCCAATCAGGCTTGATCCCCAGTAAGTCAAAAAAT
AGCTCGACATACTGTTCTTCCCCGATATCCTCCCTGATCGACCGGACGCAGAAGGCAATGTCATACCACT
TGTCCGCCCTGCCGCTTCTCCCAAGATCAATAAAGCCACTTACTTTGCCATCTTTCACAAAGATGTTGCT
GTCTCCCAGGTCGCCGTGGGAAAAGACAAGTTCCTCTTCGGGCTTTTCCGTCTTTAAAAAATCATACAGC
TCGCGCGGATCTTTAAATGGAGTGTCTTCTTCCCAGTTTTCGCAATCCACATCGGCCAGATCGTTATTCA
GTAAGTAATCCAATTCGGCTAAGCGGCTGTCTAAGCTATTCGTATAGGGACAATCCGATATGTCGATGGA
GTGAAAGAGCCTGATGCACTCCGCATACAGCTCGATAATCTTTTCAGGGCTTTGTTCATCTTCATACTCT
TCCGAGCAAAGGACGCCATCGGCCTCACTCATGAGCAGATTGCTCCAGCCATCATGCCGTTCAAAGTGCA
GGACCTTTGGAACAGGCAGCTTTCCTTCCAGCCATAGCATCATGTCCTTTTCCCGTTCCACATCATAGGT
GGTCCCTTTATACCGGCTGTCCGTCATTTTTAAATATAGGTTTTCATTTTCTCCCACCAGCTTATATACC
TTAGCAGGAGACATTCCTTCCGTATCTTTTACGCAGCGGTATTTTTCGATCAGTTTTTTCAATTCCGGTG
ATATTCTCATTTTAGCCATTTATTATTTCCTTCCTCTTTTCTACAGTATTTAAAGATACCCCAAGAAGCT
AATTATAACAAGACGAACTCCAATTCACTGTTCCTTGCATTCTAAAACCTTAAATACCAGAAAACAGCTT
TTTCAAAGTTGTTTTCAAAGTTGGCGTATAACATAGTATCGACGGAGCCGATTTTGAAACCGCGGTGATC
ACAGGCAGCAACGCTCTGTCATCGTTACAATCAACATGCTACCCTCCGCGAGATCATCCGTGTTTCAAAC
CCGGCAGCTTAGTTGCCGTTCTTCCGAATAGCATCGGTAACATGAGCAAAGTCTGCCGCCTTACAACGGC
TCTCCCGCTGACGCCGTCCCGGACTGATGGGCTGCCTGTATCGAGTGGTGATTTTGTGCCGAGCTGCCGG
TCGGGGAGCTGTTGGCTGGCTGGTGGCAGGATATATTGTGGTGTAAACAAATTGACGCTTAGACAACTTA
ATAACACATTGCGGACGTTTTTAATGTACTGAATTAACGCCGAATTAATTCGGGGGATCTGGATTTTAGT
ACTGGATTTTGGTTTTAGGAATTAGAAATTTTATTGATAGAAGTATTTTACAAATACAAATACATACTAA
GGGTTTCTTATATGCTCAACACATGAGCGAAACCCTATAGGAACCCTAATTCCCTTATCTGGGAACTACT
CACACATTATTATGGAGAAACTCGAGCTTGTCGATCGACAGATCCGGTCGGCATCTACTCTATTTCTTTG
CCCTCGGACGAGTGCTGGGGCGTCGGTTTCCACTATCGGCGAGTACTTCTACACAGCCATCGGTCCAGAC
GGCCGCGCTTCTGCGGGCGATTTGTGTACGCCCGACAGTCCCGGCTCCGGATCGGACGATTGCGTCGCAT
CGACCCTGCGCCCAAGCTGCATCATCGAAATTGCCGTCAACCAAGCTCTGATAGAGTTGGTCAAGACCAA
TGCGGAGCATATACGCCCGGAGTCGTGGCGATCCTGCAAGCTCCGGATGCCTCCGCTCGAAGTAGCGCGT
CTGCTGCTCCATACAAGCCAACCACGGCCTCCAGAAGAAGATGTTGGCGACCTCGTATTGGGAATCCCCG
AACATCGCCTCGCTCCAGTCAATGACCGCTGTTATGCGGCCATTGTCCGTCAGGACATTGTTGGAGCCGA
AATCCGCGTGCACGAGGTGCCGGACTTCGGGGCAGTCCTCGGCCCAAAGCATCAGCTCATCGAGAGCCTG
CGCGACGGACGCACTGACGGTGTCGTCCATCACAGTTTGCCAGTGATACACATGGGGATCAGCAATCGCG
CATATGAAATCACGCCATGTAGTGTATTGACCGATTCCTTGCGGTCCGAATGGGCCGAACCCGCTCGTCT
GGCTAAGATCGGCCGCAGCGATCGCATCCATAGCCTCCGCGACCGGTTGTAGAACAGCGGGCAGTTCGGT
TTCAGGCAGGTCTTGCAACGTGACACCCTGTGCACGGCGGGAGATGCAATAGGTCAGGCTCTCGCTAAAC
TCCCCAATGTCAAGCACTTCCGGAATCGGGAGCGCGGCCGATGCAAAGTGCCGATAAACATAACGATCTT
TGTAGAAACCATCGGCGCAGCTATTTACCCGCAGGACATATCCACGCCCTCCTACATCGAAGCTGAAAGC
ACGAGATTCTTCGCCCTCCGAGAGCTGCATCAGGTCGGAGACGCTGTCGAACTTTTCGATCAGAAACTTC
TCGACAGACGTCGCGGTGAGTTCAGGCTTTTTCATATCTCATTGCCCCCCGGGATCTGCGAAAGCTCGAG
AGAGATAGATTTGTAGAGAGAGACTGGTGATTTCAGCGTGTCCTCTCCAAATGAAATGAACTTCCTTATA
TAGAGGAAGGTCTTGCGAAGGATAGTGGGATTGTGCGTCATCCCTTACGTCAGTGGAGATATCACATCAA
TCCACTTGCTTTGAAGACGTGGTTGGAACGTCTTCTTTTTCCACGATGCTCCTCGTGGGTGGGGGTCCAT
CTTTGGGACCACTGTCGGCAGAGGCATCTTGAACGATAGCCTTTCCTTTATCGCAATGATGGCATTTGTA
GGTGCCACCTTCCTTTTCTACTGTCCTTTTGATGAAGTGACAGATAGCTGGGCAATGGAATCCGAGGAGG
TTTCCCGATATTACCCTTTGTTGAAAAGTCTCAATAGCCCTTTGGTCTTCTGAGACTGTATCTTTGATAT
TCTTGGAGTAGACGAGAGTGTCGTGCTCCACCATGTTATCACATCAATCCACTTGCTTTGAAGACGTGGT
TGGAACGTCTTCTTTTTCCACGATGCTCCTCGTGGGTGGGGGTCCATCTTTGGGACCACTGTCGGCAGAG
GCATCTTGAACGATAGCCTTTCCTTTATCGCAATGATGGCATTTGTAGGTGCCACCTTCCTTTTCTACTG
TCCTTTTGATGAAGTGACAGATAGCTGGGCAATGGAATCCGAGGAGGTTTCCCGATATTACCCTTTGTTG
AAAAGTCTCAATAGCCCTTTGGTCTTCTGAGACTGTATCTTTGATATTCTTGGAGTAGACGAGAGTGTCG
TGCTCCACCATGTTGGCAAGCTGCTCTAGCCAATACGCAAACCGCCTCTCCCCGCGCGTTGGCCGATTCA
TTAATGCAGCTGGCACGACAGGTTTCCCGACTGGAAAGCGGGCAGTGAGCGCAACGCAATTAATGTGAGT
TAGCTCACTCATTAGGCACCCCAGGCTTTACACTTTATGCTTCCGGCTCGTATGTTGTGTGGAATTGTGA
GCGGATAACAATTTCACACAGGAAACAGCTATGACCATGATTACGAATTATCAAACAAGTTTGTACAAAA
AAGCAGGCTCCGCGGCCGCCCCCTTCACCCCAAAGCACATACTTATCGATTTAAATTTCATCGAAGAGAT
TAATATCGAATAATCATATACATACTTTAAATACATAACAAATTTTAAATACATATATCTGGTATATAAT
TAATTTTTTAAAGTCATGAAGTATGTATCAAATACACATATGGAAAAAATTAACTATTCATAATTTAAAA
AATAGAAAAGATACATCTAGTGAAATTAGGTGCATGTATCAAATACATTAGGAAAAGGGCATATATCTTG
ATCTAGATAATTAACGATTTTGATTTATGTATAATTTCCAAATGAAGGTTTATATCTACTTCAGAGATAA
CAATATACTTTTATCAGAACATTCAACAAAGTAACAACCAACTAGAGTGAAAAATACACATTGTTCTCTA
AACATACAAAATTGAGAAAAGAATCTCAAAATTTAGAGAAACAAATCTGAATTTCTAGAAGAAAAAAATA
ATTATGCACTTTGCTATTGCTCGAAAAATAAATGAAAGAAATTAGACTTTTTTAAAAGATGTTAGACTAG
ATATACTCAAAAGCTATCAAAGGAGTAATATTCTTCTTACATTAAGTATTTTAGTTACAGTCCTGTAATT
AAAGACACATTTTAGATTGTATCTAAACTTAAATGTATCTAGAATACATATATTTGAATGCATCATATAC
ATGTATCCGACACACCAATTCTCATAAAAAGCGTAATATCCTAAACTAATTTATCCTTCAAGTCAACTTA
AGCCCAATATACATTTTCATCTCTAAAGGCCCAAGTGGCACAAAATGTCAGGCCCAATTACGAAGAAAAG
GGCTTGTAAAACCCTAATAAAGTGGCACTGGCAGAGCTTACACTCTCATTCCATCAACAAAGAAACCCTA
AAAGCCGCAGCGCCACTGATTTCTCTCCTCCAGGCGAAGAAAGGGTGGGCGCGCCGACCCAGCTTTC
Features (pLannotate 1.2.2; 29 found; start..end, strand, type, name):
     48..84      +  ncRNA          PK1-TEV CVMV: Accession: RF01102 - 5'-leader pseudoknot of TEV/CVMV
    123..572     +  CDS            H2A7_ARATH: Experimental evidence at protein level: Swiss-Prot protein existence level 1. Core component of nucleosome. Nucleosomes wrap and compact DNA into chromatin, limiting DNA accessibility to the cellular machineries which require DNA as a template. Histones thereby play a central role in transcription regulation, DNA repair, DNA replication and chromosomal stability. DNA accessibility is regulated via a complex set of post-translational modifications of histones, also called histone code, and nucleosome remodeling. From Arabidopsis thaliana (Mouse-ear cress).
    576..1292    +  CDS            yEGFP: yEGFP is a fluorescent protein published in 1997.
   1429..1588    +  polyA_signal   CaMV poly(A) signal (fragment): cauliflower mosaic virus polyadenylation signal
   1589..1609    +  misc_feature   MCS (fragment): pUC18/19 multiple cloning site
   1612..1766    +  CDS            lacZα (fragment): LacZα fragment of β-galactosidase; lacZ fragment
   1772..1871    -  misc_feature   bom (fragment): basis of mobility region from pBR322
   1973..2008    -  CDS            rop (fragment): Rop protein, which maintains plasmids at low copy number; rop
   2103..2190    +  promoter       AmpR promoter (fragment): bla
   2222..2474    +  terminator     NOS terminator: nopaline synthase terminator and poly(A) signal
   2496..2520    +  misc_feature   RB T-DNA repeat: right border repeat from nopaline C58 T-DNA
   2859..3260    +  CDS            Y4CG_SINFN (fragment): Protein inferred from homology: Swiss-Prot protein existence level 3. From Sinorhizobium fredii (strain NBRC 101917 / NGR234).
   3820..4449    +  CDS            pVS1 StaA: stability protein from the Pseudomonas plasmid pVS1 (Heeb et al., 2000)
   4882..5950    +  CDS            pVS1 RepA (fragment): replication protein from the Pseudomonas plasmid pVS1 (Heeb et al., 2000)
   6016..6210    +  rep_origin     pVS1 oriV: origin of replication for the Pseudomonas plasmid pVS1 (Heeb et al., 2000)
   6413..6452    +  CDS            rop (fragment): Rop protein, which maintains plasmids at low copy number; rop
   6554..6694    +  misc_feature   bom: basis of mobility region from pBR322
   6880..7468    -  rep_origin     ori: high-copy-number ColE1/pMB1/pBR322/pUC origin of replication
   7555..8349    -  CDS            KanR: aminoglycoside phosphotransferase; aphA-3; confers resistance to kanamycin
   8774..8798    +  misc_feature   LB T-DNA repeat: left border repeat from nopaline C58 T-DNA
   8876..9050    -  polyA_signal   CaMV poly(A) signal: cauliflower mosaic virus polyadenylation signal
   9090..10115   -  CDS            HygR: hygromycin B phosphotransferase confers resistance to hygromycin
  10183..10860   -  promoter       CaMV 35S promoter (enhanced): cauliflower mosaic virus 35S promoter with a duplicated enhancer region
  10950..11038   +  CDS            lacI (fragment): lac repressor; lacI; The lac repressor binds to the lac operator to inhibit transcription in E. coli. This inhibition can be relieved by adding lactose or isopropyl-β-D-thiogalactopyranoside (IPTG).
  11051..11072   +  protein_bind   CAP binding site: CAP binding activates transcription in the presence of cAMP. E. coli catabolite activator protein
  11087..11117   +  promoter       lac promoter: promoter for the E. coli lac operon
  11121..11143   +  protein_bind   lac operator (fragment): The lac repressor binds to the lac operator to inhibit transcription in E. coli. This inhibition can be relieved by adding lactose or isopropyl-β-D-thiogalactopyranoside (IPTG). lac repressor encoded by lacI
  11185..11209   +  protein_bind   attB1: mutant version of attB; recombination site for the Gateway® BP reaction BP Clonase™
  12167..14      -  protein_bind   attB2 (across the origin): mutant version of attB; recombination site for the Gateway® BP reaction BP Clonase™
