[The description below was written by a language model from this plasmid's Addgene catalogue record and pLannotate feature annotations shown in this document.]
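Description:
pMRS001.2-GFP (control sensor) is a 12.2 kb plant binary T-DNA vector built on the pCGTAG backbone and intended for Agrobacterium-mediated plant transformation. The backbone elements are typical of pCAMBIA-style binaries. A ColE1/pBR322-type origin with a bom site supports replication in E. coli, and the pVS1 oriV with RepA and StaA provides replication and stable maintenance in Agrobacterium. A kanamycin resistance gene (aphA-3) is used for bacterial selection. Nopaline-type left and right border repeats define the transferred region. Within it, a hygromycin phosphotransferase gene is driven by an enhanced CaMV 35S promoter and ends in a CaMV poly(A) signal, which allows selection of transformed plants.

The catalogue lists the plasmid as an empty backbone, but it carries a complete reporter. According to the depositor, the potato UBI3 promoter was cloned into a Gateway entry vector and recombined into pCGTAG. This fits the roughly 950 bp unannotated interval between the attB1 and attB2 sites, although the feature table does not itself label the promoter. Downstream of attB2 lie a TEV-type 5′ leader element, an Arabidopsis histone H2A coding sequence followed directly by a GFP annotated as yEGFP, and a CaMV poly(A) signal fragment. The histone portion presumably accounts for the nuclear localisation of GFP that the depositor describes, with expression being ubiquitous. Leftover lac promoter/operator, lacZα and MCS fragments are remnants of the cloning region.

The name and the associated publication on microRNAs in plant embryogenesis indicate that this is the control for microRNA sensor experiments. It would give a reference nuclear GFP signal, presumably without a microRNA target site, though the record does not say this explicitly.
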