Addgene plasmid #27405: pMRS001.2-GFP (control sensor)
Purpose: (Empty Backbone)
Depositing lab: David Bartel. Depositing organization: Whitehead Institute for Biomedical Research. Publication: MicroRNAs prevent precocious gene expression and enable pattern formation during plant embryogenesis. Nodine MD, Bartel DP. Genes Dev. 2010 Dec 1. 24(23):2678-92. 10.1101/gad.1986710 PubMed 21123653.
Backbone
  Vector backbone: pCGTAG
  Selectable markers: Hygromycin
Growth in bacteria
  Bacterial resistance: Kanamycin, 50 μg/mL
  Growth temperature: 37°C
  Growth strain: Mach1
  Growth instructions: MACH-1 strain of E. coli (from Invitrogen)
  Copy number: Unknown
Gene/Insert
  Gene/Insert name: None
  Tag / fusion protein: GFP (C terminal on backbone)
  Cloning method: Restriction Enzyme
  Sequencing primers: 5′ M13 reverse
Terms and licenses: Academic/Nonprofit Terms; Industry Terms: Not Available to Industry
Depositor comments: The control sensor construct was created by cloning the potato UBI3 promoter into pENTR/D-TOPO (Invitrogen). The resulting plasmid was then recombined with pCGTAG. The promoter results in a ubiquitously expressed nuclear localized GFP.
How to cite: pMRS001.2-GFP (control sensor) was a gift from David Bartel (Addgene plasmid # 27405 ; http://n2t.net/addgene:27405 ; RRID:Addgene_27405)
