>Addgene plasmid #27405 | pMRS001.2-GFP (control sensor) | addgene partial sequence | sequence record 33760 | 27405 with EGFP-N
CCCTTGCTCACCATGGCNGCTTTCTTTGGAGACTTGACTGGTGATTTGGTAGCCTTTTCTTCAGCTGGTT
TAGTGGCAGACTTCTTAGGCAATAGAACAGAGTTGATGTTAGGCAAAACACCACCGTGAGCGATTGTGAC
ACCACTCAGAAGTTTCCCCAATTCTTCATCGTTCCTTATCGCGAGAAGAAGATGCCTCGGAATTATCCTT
GATTTCTTGTTATCTCTCGCAGCGTTACCAGCAAGCTCCAGAACTTCTGCGGCGAGGTATTCAAGAACGG
CGGCCATGTAAACCGGAGCACCACCACCAAGTCTCTGAGCGTATCGTCCTTTCTTCAGGAAACGAGTGAT
TCTTCCCACTGGGAATTGAAGACCGGCTTTCATCGATTTCGAAACCGATTTGGTTTTTGGGGCACCAGGT
GGTTTTCTTCCTCCGAAAGCTTTCTTCACTTTTCCGGTGGATTCCATGGCATGCTTTTGCTTTAAAAGAA
ATGATTTAAATTGCTGCAATAGAAGTAGAATGCTTGATTGCTTGAGATTCGTTTGTTTTGTATATGTTGT
GTTGAGAATTATCGAACCACTTTGTACAAGAAAGCTGGGTCGGCGCGCCCACCCTTTCTTCGCCTGGAGG
AGAGAAATCAGTGGCGCTGCGGCTTTTAGGGTTTCTTTGTTGATGGAATGAGAGTGTAAGCTCTGCCAGT
GCCACTTTATTAGGGTTTTACAAGCCCTTTTCTTCGTAATTGGGCCTGACATTTTGTGCCACTTGGGCCT
TTA
